Addgene plasmid #51518: pNJB80
Purpose: (Empty Backbone) Gateway entry vector with attL5 and attL2 sites flanking a CmR and ccdB gene. In our hands, the multisite reaction still proceeds efficiently.
Depositing lab: Daniel Voytas. Depositing organization: University of Minnesota. Publication: DNA Replicons for Plant Genome Engineering. Baltes NJ, Gil-Humanes J, Cermak T, Atkins PA, Voytas DF. Plant Cell. 2014 Jan;26(1):151-63. doi: 10.1105/tpc.113.119792 PubMed 24443519.
Backbone
  Vector backbone: pCR8
  Backbone size (bp): 4000
  Modifications to backbone: AttL1 site was replaced with AttL5 site and Chloramphenicol and ccdB genes were cloned in between the Att sites.
  Vector type: Gateway entry vector
Growth in bacteria
  Bacterial resistance: Chloramphenicol and Spectinomycin, 25 & 50 μg/mL
  Growth temperature: 37°C
  Growth strain: ccdB Survival
  Copy number: High Copy
Gene/Insert
  Cloning method: Restriction Enzyme
  Sequencing primers: 5′ gaggatccggcttactaaaag; 3′ agtgatttttttctccatttt
Resource information
  A portion of this plasmid was derived from a plasmid made by: A long oligo containing the attL5 sequence was ordered from Invitrogen. The sequence was fused to the ccdB Chloramphenicol sequence obtained from pFZ19 by PCR amplification.
Terms and licenses: Academic/Nonprofit Terms; Industry Terms: Not Available to Industry
Depositor comments: A single nucleotide from the attL5 sequence is missing (an extra A should be at the 5' end of attL5).
How to cite: pNJB80 was a gift from Daniel Voytas (Addgene plasmid # 51518 ; http://n2t.net/addgene:51518 ; RRID:Addgene_51518)
