[The description below was written by a language model from this plasmid's Addgene catalogue record and pLannotate feature annotations shown in this document.]
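Description:
pNJB80 is an empty Gateway entry vector built on the pCR8 backbone, intended as a recipient for restriction-enzyme cloning of fragments that will later be assembled by multisite Gateway LR recombination. In the original backbone the attL1 site was replaced with an attL5 site, so the cloning region is flanked by attL5 and attL2. A chloramphenicol resistance gene (CmR, with a cat promoter fragment and an upstream lac UV5 promoter) and the ccdB gyrase toxin gene, preceded by a ccdA fragment, were placed between the two att sites. The annotated sequence of about 4.2 kb matches this layout: attL5 lies at the end of the circular map just upstream of the CmR–ccdB cassette, and attL2 follows ccdB, with a T7 promoter just outside attL2.

The plasmid replicates from a high-copy ColE1/pUC-type origin. Its backbone marker is the aadA gene (SmR), which confers spectinomycin resistance, so the intact vector is selected with both spectinomycin and chloramphenicol. Because it carries ccdB, it must be maintained in a ccdB-tolerant strain. Replacing the cassette with an insert removes the toxin and allows counter-selection in standard E. coli. rrnB T1 and T2 terminators upstream of attL5 insulate the cloning region from backbone transcription. The small lacI, lacZα, GmR and Pc promoter fragments appear to be backbone remnants.

The depositor notes that one nucleotide, an A at the 5′ end of attL5, is missing, but reports that multisite LR reactions still proceed efficiently. The vector was deposited with work on DNA replicons for plant genome engineering.
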