Features (pLannotate 1.2.2; 16 found; start..end, strand, type, name):
     31..61      +  promoter       lac UV5 promoter: E. coli lac promoter with an "up" mutation
     85..114     +  promoter       cat promoter (fragment): promoter of the E. coli cat gene encoding chloramphenicol acetyltransferase
    115..795     +  CDS            CmR: chloramphenicol acetyltransferase confers resistance to chloramphenicol
    952..1110    +  CDS            ccdA (fragment): CCDA_ECO57 - Also known as H, letA. Experimental evidence at protein level: Swiss-Prot protein existence level 1. Antitoxin component of a type II toxin-antitoxin (TA) system which inhibits the post-segregational killing (PSK) of plasmid-free cells, also referred to as a plasmid addiction system. Binds to and blocks the activity of CcdB; will also remove bound CcdB protein from the CcdB-GyrA complex by forming a CcdA-CcdB complex, a process termed rejuvenation. Functions as a transcriptional corepressor for the ccdAB operon, repression also requires CcdB (By similarity). From Escherichia coli
   1115..1420    +  CDS            ccdB: CcdB, a bacterial toxin that poisons DNA gyrase; ccdB; Plasmids containing the ccdB gene cannot be propagated in standard E. coli strains.
   1462..1561    -  protein_bind   attL2: mutant version of attL; recombination site for the Gateway® LR reaction LR Clonase™
   1579..1597    -  promoter       T7 promoter: promoter for bacteriophage T7 RNA polymerase
   1787..1810    +  promoter       Pc promoter (fragment): intI1 (promoter lies within the coding sequence); class 1 integron promoter
   1986..2042    +  CDS            GmR (fragment): gentamycin acetyltransferase; aacC1; confers resistance to gentamycin
   2049..2840    +  CDS            SmR: aminoglycoside adenylyltransferase (Murphy, 1985); aadA; confers resistance to spectinomycin and streptomycin
   2933..3521    +  rep_origin     ori: high-copy-number ColE1/pMB1/pBR322/pUC origin of replication
   3704..3796    +  CDS            lacI (fragment): lac repressor; lacI; The lac repressor binds to the lac operator to inhibit transcription in E. coli. This inhibition can be relieved by adding lactose or isopropyl-β-D-thiogalactopyranoside (IPTG).
   3851..3878    -  terminator     rrnB T2 terminator: transcription terminator T2 from the E. coli rrnB gene
   4010..4053    +  terminator     rrnB T1 terminator: Escherichia coli rrnB; transcription terminator T1 from the E. coli rrnB gene
   4100..4136    -  CDS            lacZα (fragment): LacZα fragment of β-galactosidase; lacZ fragment
   4152..4247    +  protein_bind   attL5: mutant version of attL; recombination site for the Gateway® LR reaction LR Clonase™
>Addgene plasmid #51518 | pNJB80 | depositor full sequence | sequence record 78690 | pNJB80 sequence 4249 bps
GAGCTCGCGGCCGCATTAGGCACCCCAGGCTTTACACTTTATGCTTCCGGCTCGTATAATGTGTGGATTT
TGAGTTAGGATCCGTCGAGATTTTCAGGAGCTAAGGAAGCTAAAATGGAGAAAAAAATCACTGGATATAC
CACCGTTGATATATCCCAATGGCATCGTAAAGAACATTTTGAGGCATTTCAGTCAGTTGCTCAATGTACC
TATAACCAGACCGTTCAGCTGGATATTACGGCCTTTTTAAAGACCGTAAAGAAAAATAAGCACAAGTTTT
ATCCGGCCTTTATTCACATTCTTGCCCGCCTGATGAATGCTCATCCGGAATTCCGTATGGCAATGAAAGA
CGGTGAGCTGGTGATATGGGATAGTGTTCACCCTTGTTACACCGTTTTCCATGAGCAAACTGAAACGTTT
TCATCGCTCTGGAGTGAATACCACGACGATTTCCGGCAGTTTCTACACATATATTCGCAAGATGTGGCGT
GTTACGGTGAAAACCTGGCCTATTTCCCTAAAGGGTTTATTGAGAATATGTTTTTCGTCTCAGCCAATCC
CTGGGTGAGTTTCACCAGTTTTGATTTAAACGTGGCCAATATGGACAACTTCTTCGCCCCCGTTTTCACC
ATGGGCAAATATTATACGCAAGGCGACAAGGTGCTGATGCCGCTGGCGATTCAGGTTCATCATGCCGTTT
GTGATGGCTTCCATGTCGGCAGAATGCTTAATGAATTACAACAGTACTGCGATGAGTGGCAGGCGGGGCG
TAATCTAGAGGATCCGGCTTACTAAAAGCCAGATAACAGTATGCGTATTTGCGCGCTGATTTTTGCGGTA
TAAGAATATATACTGATATGTATACCCGAAGTATGTCAAAAAGAGGTATGCTATGAAGCAGCGTATTACA
GTGACAGTTGACAGCGACAGCTATCAGTTGCTCAAGGCATATATGATGTCAATATCTCCGGTCTGGTAAG
CACAACCATGCAGAATGAAGCCCGTCGTCTGCGTGCCGAACGCTGGAAAGCGGAAAATCAGGAAGGGATG
GCTGAGGTCGCCCGGTTTATTGAAATGAACGGCTCTTTTGCTGACGAGAACAGGGGCTGGTGAAATGCAG
TTTAAGGTTTACACCTATAAAAGAGAGAGCCGTTATCGTCTGTTTGTGGATGTACAGAGTGATATTATTG
ACACGCCCGGGCGACGGATGGTGATCCCCCTGGCCAGTGCACGTCTGCTGTCAGATAAAGTCCCCCGTGA
ACTTTACCCGGTGGTGCATATCGGGGATGAAAGCTGGCGCATGATGACCACCGATATGGCCAGTGTGCCG
GTCTCCGTTATCGGGGAAGAAGTGGCTGATCTCAGCCACCGCGAAAATGACATCAAAAACGCCATTAACC
TGATGTTCTGGGGAATATAAATGTCAGGCTCCCTTATACACAGCCAGTCTGCAGGTCGACGACCCAGCTT
TCTTGTACAAAGTTGGCATTATAAAAAATAATTGCTCATCAATTTGTTGCAACGAACAGGTCACTATCAG
TCAAAATAAAATCATTATTTGCCATCCAGCTGATATCCCCTATAGTGAGTCGTATTACATGGTCATAGCT
GTTTCCTGGCAGCTCTGGCCCGTGTCTCAAAATCTCTGATGTTACATTGCACAAGATAAAAATATATCAT
CATGCCTCCTCTGGACCAGCCAGGACAGAAATGCCTCGACTTCGCTGCTACCCAAGGTTGCCGGGTGACG
CACACCGTGGAAACGGATGAAGGCACGAACCCAGTGGACATAAGCCTGTTCGGTTCGTAAGCTGTAATGC
AAGTAGCGTATGCGCTCACGCAACTGGTCCAGAACCTTGACCGAACGCAGCGGTGGTAACGGCGCAGTGG
CGGTTTTCATGGCTTGTTATGACTGTTTTTTTGGGGTACAGTCTATGCCTCGGGCATCCAAGCAGCAAGC
GCGTTACGCCGTGGGTCGATGTTTGATGTTATGGAGCAGCAACGATGTTACGCAGCAGGGCAGTCGCCCT
AAAACAAAGTTAAACATCATGAGGGAAGCGGTGATCGCCGAAGTATCGACTCAACTATCAGAGGTAGTTG
GCGTCATCGAGCGCCATCTCGAACCGACGTTGCTGGCCGTACATTTGTACGGCTCCGCAGTGGATGGCGG
CCTGAAGCCACACAGTGATATTGATTTGCTGGTTACGGTGACCGTAAGGCTTGATGAAACAACGCGGCGA
GCTTTGATCAACGACCTTTTGGAAACTTCGGCTTCCCCTGGAGAGAGCGAGATTCTCCGCGCTGTAGAAG
TCACCATTGTTGTGCACGACGACATCATTCCGTGGCGTTATCCAGCTAAGCGCGAACTGCAATTTGGAGA
ATGGCAGCGCAATGACATTCTTGCAGGTATCTTCGAGCCAGCCACGATCGACATTGATCTGGCTATCTTG
CTGACAAAAGCAAGAGAACATAGCGTTGCCTTGGTAGGTCCAGCGGCGGAGGAACTCTTTGATCCGGTTC
CTGAACAGGATCTATTTGAGGCGCTAAATGAAACCTTAACGCTATGGAACTCGCCGCCCGACTGGGCTGG
CGATGAGCGAAATGTAGTGCTTACGTTGTCCCGCATTTGGTACAGCGCAGTAACCGGCAAAATCGCGCCG
AAGGATGTCGCTGCCGACTGGGCAATGGAGCGCCTGCCGGCCCAGTATCAGCCCGTCATACTTGAAGCTA
GACAGGCTTATCTTGGACAAGAAGAAGATCGCTTGGCCTCGCGCGCAGATCAGTTGGAAGAATTTGTCCA
CTACGTGAAAGGCGAGATCACCAAGGTAGTCGGCAAATAACCCTCGAGCCACCCATGACCAAAATCCCTT
AACGTGAGTTACGCGTCGTTCCACTGAGCGTCAGACCCCGTAGAAAAGATCAAAGGATCTTCTTGAGATC
CTTTTTTTCTGCGCGTAATCTGCTGCTTGCAAACAAAAAAACCACCGCTACCAGCGGTGGTTTGTTTGCC
GGATCAAGAGCTACCAACTCTTTTTCCGAAGGTAACTGGCTTCAGCAGAGCGCAGATACCAAATACTGTC
CTTCTAGTGTAGCCGTAGTTAGGCCACCACTTCAAGAACTCTGTAGCACCGCCTACATACCTCGCTCTGC
TAATCCTGTTACCAGTGGCTGCTGCCAGTGGCGATAAGTCGTGTCTTACCGGGTTGGACTCAAGACGATA
GTTACCGGATAAGGCGCAGCGGTCGGGCTGAACGGGGGGTTCGTGCACACAGCCCAGCTTGGAGCGAACG
ACCTACACCGAACTGAGATACCTACAGCGTGAGCTATGAGAAAGCGCCACGCTTCCCGAAGGGAGAAAGG
CGGACAGGTATCCGGTAAGCGGCAGGGTCGGAACAGGAGAGCGCACGAGGGAGCTTCCAGGGGGAAACGC
CTGGTATCTTTATAGTCCTGTCGGGTTTCGCCACCTCTGACTTGAGCGTCGATTTTTGTGATGCTCGTCA
GGGGGGCGGAGCCTATGGAAAAACGCCAGCAACGCGGCCTTTTTACGGTTCCTGGCCTTTTGCTGGCCTT
TTGCTCACATGTTCTTTCCTGCGTTATCCCCTGATTCTGTGGATAACCGTATTACCGCCTTTGAGTGAGC
TGATACCGCTCGCCGCAGCCGAACGACCGAGCGCAGCGAGTCAGTGAGCGAGGAAGCGGAAGAGCGCCCA
ATACGCAAACCGCCTCTCCCCGCGCGTTGGCCGATTCATTAATGCAGCTGGCACGACAGGTTTCCCGACT
GGAAAGCGGGCAGTGAGCGCAACGCAATTAATACGCGTACCGCGAGCCAGGAAGAGTTTGTAGAAACGCA
AAAAGGCCATCCGTCAGGATGGCCTTCTGCTTAGTTTGATGCCTGGCAGTTTATGGCGGGCGTCCTGCCC
GCCACCCTCCGGGCCGTTGCTTCACAACGTTCAAATCCGCTCCCGGCGGATTTGTCCTACTCAGGAGAGC
GTTCACCGACAAACAACAGATAAAACGAAAGGCCCAGTCTTCCGACTGAGCCTTTCGTTTTATTTGATGC
CTGGCAGTTCCCTACTCTCGCGTTAACGCTTGCATGGATGTTTTCCCAGTCACGACGTTGTAAAACGACG
GCCAGTCTTAAGCTCGGGCCCAAATAATGATTTTATTTTGACTGATAGTGACCTGTTCGTTGCAACAAAT
TGATGAGCAATGCTTTTTTATAATGCCAACTTTGTATACAAAAGTTGCC
