>Addgene plasmid #51518 | pNJB80 | addgene partial sequence | sequence record 79977 | ccdB-fwd 5'-GCATGATGACCACCGATATG-3'
GGTCTCCGTTATCGGGGAAGAAGTGGCTGATCTCAGCCACCGCGAAAATGACATCAAAAACGCCATTAAC
CTGATGTTCTGGGGAATATAAATGTCAGGCTCCCTTATACACAGCCAGTCTGCAGGTCGACGACCCAGCT
TTCTTGTACAAAGTTGGCATTATAAAAAATAATTGCTCATCAATTTGTTGCAACGAACAGGTCACTATCA
GTCAAAATAAAATCATTATTTGCCATCCAGCTGATATCCCCTATAGTGAGTCGTATTACATGGTCATAGC
TGTTTCCTGGCAGCTCTGGCCCGTGTCTCAAAATCTCTGATGTTACATTGCACAAGATAAAAATATATCA
TCATGCCTCCTCTGGACCAGCCAGGACAGAAATGCCTCGACTTCGCTGCTACCCAAGGTTGCCGGGTGAC
GCACACCGTGGAAACGGATGAAGGCACGAACCCAGTGGACATAAGCCTGTTCGGTTCGTAAGCTGTAATG
CAAGTAGCGTATGCGCTCACGCAACTGGTCCAGAACCTTGACCGAACGCAGCGGTGGTAACGGCGCAGTG
GCGGTTTTCATGGCTTGTTATGACTGTTTTTTTGGGGTACAGTCTATGCCTCGGGCATCCAAGCAGCAAG
CGCGTTACGCCGTGGGTCGATGTTTGATGTTATGGAGCAGCAACGATGTTACGCAGCAGGGCAGTCGCCC
TAAAACAAAGTTAAACATTATGAGGGAAGCGGTGATCGCCGAAGTATCGACTCAACTATCAGAGGTAGTT
GGCGTCATCGAGCGCCATCTCGAACCGACGTTGCTGGCCGTACATTTGTACGGCTCCGCAGTGGATGGCG
GCCTGAAGCCACACAGTGATATTGATTTGCTGGTTACGGTGACCGTAAGGCTTGATGAAACAACGCGGCG
AGCTTTGATCAACGACCTTTTGGAAACTTCGGCTTCCCCTGGAGAGAGCGAGATTCTCCGCGCTGTAGAA
GTCACCATTGTTGTGCACGACGACATCATTCCGTGGCGTTATCCAGCTAAGCGCGAACTGC
