>Addgene plasmid #51518 | pNJB80 | addgene partial sequence | sequence record 79978 | CAT-R
GGGATATATCAACGGTGGTATATCCAGTGATTTTTTTCTCCATTTTAGCTTCCTTAGCTCCTGAAAATCT
CGACGGATCCTAACTCAAAATCCACACATTATACGAGCCGGAAGCATAAAGTGTAAAGCCTGGGGTGCCT
AATGCGGCCGCGAGCTCGGCAACTTTTGTATACAAAGTTGGCATTATAAAAAAGCATTGCTCATCAATTT
GTTGCAACGAACAGGTCACTATCAGTCAAAATAAAATCATTATTGGGCCCGAGCTTAAGACTGGCCGTCG
TTTTACAACGTCGTGACTGGGAAAACATCCATGC
