>Addgene plasmid #51518 | pNJB80 | addgene partial sequence | sequence record 80668 | pUC-4 5'-CAGTGAGCGAGGAAGCGGAAGAGCGCCCAA-3'
GCAAACCGCCTCTCCCCGCGCGTTGGCCGATTCATTAATGCAGCTGGCACGACAGGTTTCCCGACTGGAA
AGCGGGCAGTGAGCGCAACGCAATTAATACGCGTACCGCGAGCCAGGAAGAGTTTGTAGAAACGCAAAAA
GGCCATCCGTCAGGATGGCCTTCTGCTTAGTTTGATGCCTGGCAGTTTATGGCGGGCGTCCTGCCCGCCA
CCCTCCGGGCCGTTGCTTCACAACGTTCAAATCCGCTCCCGGCGGATTTGTCCTACTCAGGAGAGCGTTC
ACCGACAAACAACAGATAAAACGAAAGGCCCAGTCTTCCGACTGAGCCTTTCGTTTTATTTGATGCCTGG
CAGTTCCCTACTCTCGCGTTAACGCTTGCATGGATGTTTTCCCAGTCACGACGTTGTAAAACGACGGCCA
GTCTTAAGCTCGGGCCCAATAATGATTTTATTTTGACTGATAGTGACCTGTTCGTTGCAACAAATTGATG
AGCAATGCTTTTTTATAATGCCAACTTTGTATACAAAAGTTGCCGAGCTCGCGGCCGCATTAGGCACCCC
AGGCTTTACACTTTATGCTTCCGGCTCGTATAATGTGTGGATTTTGAGTTAGGATCCGTCGAGATTTTCA
GGAGCTAAGGAAGCTAAAATGGAGAAAAAAATCACTGGATATACCACCGTTGATATATCCCAATGGCATC
GTAAAGAACATTTTGAGGCATTTCAGTCAGTTGCTCAATGTACCTATAACCAGACCGTTCAGCTGGATAT
TACGGCCTTTTTAAAGACCGTAAAGAAAAATAAGCACAAGTTTTATCCGGCCTTTATTCACATTCTTGCC
CGCCTGATGAATGCTCATCCGGAATTCCGTATGGCAATGAAAGACGGTGAGCTGGTGATATGGGATAGTG
TTCACCCTTGTTACACCGTTTTCCATGAGCAAACTGAAACGTTTTCATCGCTCTGGAGTGAATACCACGA
CGATTTCCGGCAGTTTCTACACATATATTCGCAAGATGTGG
